>Addgene plasmid #225447 | pcDNA3puro-mGFP-FXR1-isoform a | addgene full sequence | sequence record 458067 | Addgene NGS Result
GACGGATCGGGAGATCTCCCGATCCCCTATGGTGCACTCTCAGTACAATCTGCTCTGATGCCGCATAGTT
AAGCCAGTATCTGCTCCCTGCTTGTGTGTTGGAGGTCGCTGAGTAGTGCGCGAGCAAAATTTAAGCTACA
ACAAGGCAAGGCTTGACCGACAATTGCATGAAGAATCTGCTTAGGGTTAGGCGTTTTGCGCTGCTTCGCG
ATGTACGGGCCAGATATACGCGTTGACATTGATTATTGACTAGTTATTAATAGTAATCAATTACGGGGTC
ATTAGTTCATAGCCCATATATGGAGTTCCGCGTTACATAACTTACGGTAAATGGCCCGCCTGGCTGACCG
CCCAACGACCCCCGCCCATTGACGTCAATAATGACGTATGTTCCCATAGTAACGCCAATAGGGACTTTCC
ATTGACGTCAATGGGTGGAGTATTTACGGTAAACTGCCCACTTGGCAGTACATCAAGTGTATCATATGCC
AAGTACGCCCCCTATTGACGTCAATGACGGTAAATGGCCCGCCTGGCATTATGCCCAGTACATGACCTTA
TGGGACTTTCCTACTTGGCAGTACATCTACGTATTAGTCATCGCTATTACCATGGTGATGCGGTTTTGGC
AGTACATCAATGGGCGTGGATAGCGGTTTGACTCACGGGGATTTCCAAGTCTCCACCCCATTGACGTCAA
TGGGAGTTTGTTTTGGCACCAAAATCAACGGGACTTTCCAAAATGTCGTAACAACTCCGCCCCATTGACG
CAAATGGGCGGTAGGCGTGTACGGTGGGAGGTCTATATAAGCAGAGCTCTCTGGCTAACTAGAGAACCCA
CTGCTTACTGGCTTATCGAAATTAATACGACTCACTATAGGGAGACCCAAGCTGGCTAGCAACCATGGTG
AGCAAGGGCGAGGAGCTGTTCACCGGGGTGGTGCCCATCCTGGTCGAGCTGGACGGCGACGTAAACGGCC
ACAAGTTCAGCGTGTCCGGCGAGGGCGAGGGCGATGCCACCTACGGCAAGCTGACCCTGAAGTTCATCTG
CACCACCGGCAAGCTGCCCGTGCCCTGGCCCACCCTCGTGACCACCCTGACCTACGGCGTGCAGTGCTTC
AGCCGCTACCTAGCAACCATGGTGAGCAAGGGCGAGGAGCTGTTCACCGGGGTGGTGCCCATCCTGGTCG
AGCTGGACGGCGACGTAAACGGCCACAAGTTCAGCGTGTCCGGCGAGGGCGAGGGCGATGCCACCTACGG
CAAGCTGACCCTGAAGTTCATCTGCACCACCGGCAAGCTGCCCGTGCCCTGGCCCACCCTCGTGACCACC
CTGACCTACGGCGTGCAGTGCTTCAGCCGCTACCCCGACCACATGAAGCAGCACGACTTCTTCAAGTCCG
CCATGCCCGAAGGCTACGTCCAGGAGCGCACCATCTTCTTCAAGGACGACGGCAACTACAAGACCCGCGC
CGAGGTGAAGTTCGAGGGCGACACCCTGGTGAACCGCATCGAGCTGAAGGGCATCGACTTCAAGGAGGAC
GGCAACATCCTGGGGCACAAGCTGGAGTACAACTACAACAGCCACAACGTCTATATCATGGCCGACAAGC
AGAAGAACGGCATCAAGGTGAACTTCAAGATCCGCCACAACATCGAGGACGGCAGCGTGCAGCTCGCCGA
CCACTACCAGCAGAACACCCCCATCGGCGACGGCCCCGTGCTGCTGCCCGACAACCACTACCTGAGCACC
CAGTCCAAGCTGAGCAAAGACCCCAACGAGAAGCGCGATCACATGGTCCTGCTGGAGTTCGTGACCGCCG
CCGGGATCACTCTCGGCATGGACGAGCTGTACAAGGCGGAGCTGACGGTGGAGGTTCGCGGCTCTAACGG
GGCTTTCTACAAGGGATTTATCAAAGATGTTCATGAAGACTCCCTTACAGTTGTTTTTGAAAATAATTGG
CAACCAGAACGCCAGGTTCCATTTAATGAAGTTAGATTACCACCACCACCTGATATAAAAAAAGAAATTA
GTGAAGGAGATGAAGTAGAGGTATATTCAAGAGCAAATGACCAAGAGCCATGTGGGTGGTGGTTGGCTAA
AGTTCGGATGATGAAAGGAGAATTTTATGTCATTGAATATGCTGCTTGTGACGCTACTTACAATGAAATA
GTCACATTTGAACGACTTCGGCCTGTCAATCAAAATAAAACTGTCAAAAAAAATACCTTCTTTAAATGCA
CAGTGGATGTTCCTGAGGATTTGAGAGAGGCGTGTGCTAATGAAAATGCACATAAAGATTTTAAGAAAGC
AGTAGGAGCATGCAGAATTTTTTACCATCCAGAAACAACACAGCTAATGATACTGTCTGCCAGTGAAGCA
ACTGTGAAGAGAGTAAACATCTTAAGTGACATGCATTTGCGAAGTATTCGTACGAAGTTGATGCTTATGT
CCAGAAATGAAGAGGCCACTAAGCATTTAGAATGCACAAAACAACTTGCAGCAGCTTTTCATGAGGAATT
TGTTGTGAGAGAAGATTTAATGGGCCTGGCAATAGGAACACATGGTAGTAACATCCAGCAAGCTAGGAAG
GTTCCTGGAGTTACCGCCATTGAGCTAGATGAAGATACTGGAACATTCAGAATCTACGGAGAGAGTGCTG
ATGCTGTAAAAAAGGCTAGAGGTTTCTTGGAATTTGTGGAGGATTTTATTCAGGTTCCTAGGAATCTCGT
TGGAAAAGTAATTGGAAAAAATGGCAAAGTTATTCAAGAAATAGTGGACAAATCTGGTGTGGTTCGAGTG
AGAATTGAAGGGGACAATGAAAATAAATTACCCAGAGAAGACGGTATGGTTCCATTTGTATTTGTTGGCA
CTAAAGAAAGCATTGGAAATGTGCAGGTTCTTCTAGAGTATCATATTGCCTATCTAAAGGAAGTAGAACA
GCTAAGAATGGAACGCCTACAGATTGATGAACAGCTGCGACAGATTGGTTCTAGGTCTTATAGCGGAAGA
GGCAGAGGTCGTCGGGGACCTAATTACACCTCCGGTTATGGTACAAATTCTGAGCTGTCTAACCCCTCTG
AAACGGAATCTGAGCGTAAAGACGAGCTGAGTGATTGGTCATTGGCAGGAGAAGATGATCGAGACAGCCG
ACATCAGCGTGACAGCAGGAGACGCCCAGGAGGAAGAGGCAGAAGTGTTTCAGGGGGTCGAGGTCGTGGT
GGACCACGTGGTGGCAAATCCTCCATCAGTTCTGTGCTCAAAGATCCAGACAGCAATCCATACAGCTTAC
TTGATAATACAGAATCAGATCAGACTGCAGACACTGATGCCAGCGAATCTCATCACAGTACTAACCGTCG
TAGGCGGTCTCGTAGACGAAGGACTGATGAAGATGCTGTTCTGATGGATGGAATGACTGAATCTGATACA
GCTTCAGTTAATGAAAATGGGCTAGTCACAGTTGCAGATTATATTTCTAGAGCTGAGTCTCAGAGCAGAC
AAAGAAACCTCCCAAGGGAAACTTTGGCTAAAAACAAGAAAGAAATGGCAAAAGATGTGATTGAAGAGCA
TGGTCCTTCAGAAAAGGCAATAAACGGCCCAACTAGTGCTTCTGGCGATGACATTTCTAAGCTACAGCGT
ACTCCAGGAGAAGAAAAGATTAATACCTTAAAAGAAGAAAACACTCAAGAAGCAGCAGTCCTGAATGGTG
TTTCATAACTCGAGTCTAGAGGGCCCGTTTAAACCCGCTGATCAGCCTCGACTGTGCCTTCTAGTTGCCA
GCCATCTGTTGTTTGCCCCTCCCCCGTGCCTTCCTTGACCCTGGAAGGTGCCACTCCCACTGTCCTTTCC
TAATAAAATGAGGAAATTGCATCGCATTGTCTGAGTAGGTGTCATTCTATTCTGGGGGGTGGGGTGGGGC
AGGACAGCAAGGGGGAGGATTGGGAAGACAATAGCAGGCATGCTGGGGATGCGGTGGGCTCTATGGCTTC
TGAGGCGGAAAGAACCAGCTGGGGCTCTAGGGGGTATCCCC
[124 nt withheld, positions 4032-4155]
C
[91 nt withheld, positions 4157-4247]
A
[49 nt withheld, positions 4249-4297]
CCTTTGACGTTGGAGTCCACGTTCTTT
[37 nt withheld, positions 4325-4361]
ACCCTATCTCGGTCTATTCTTTTGATTTATAAGGGATTTTGCCGATTTCGGCCTATTGGTTAAAAAATGA
GCTGATTTAACAAAAATTTAACGCGAATTAATTCTGTGGAATGTGTGTCAGTTAGGGTGTGGAAAGTCCC
CAGGCTCCCCAGCAGGCAGAAGTATGCAAAGCATGCATCTCAATTAGTCAGCAACCAGGTGTGGAAAGTC
CCCAGGCTCCCCAGCAGGCAGAAGTATGCAAAGCATGCATCTCAATTAGTCAGCAACCATAGTCCCGCCC
CTAACTCCGCCCATCCCGCCCCTAACTCCGCCCAGTTCCGCCCATTCTCCGCCCCATGGCTGACTAATTT
TTTTTATTTATGCAGAGGCCGAGGCCGCCTCTGCCTCTGAGCTATTCCAGAAGTAGTGAGGAGGCTTTTT
TGGAGGCCTAGGCTTTTGCAAAAAGCTCCCAACCATGACCGAGTACAAGCCCACGGTGCGCCTCGCCACC
CGCGACGACGTCCCCAGGGCCGTACGCACCCTCGCCGCCGCGTTCGCCGACTACCCCGCCACGCGCCACA
CCGTCGATCCGGACCGCCACATCGAGCGGGTCACCGAGCTGCAAGAACTCTTCCTCACGCGCGTCGGGCT
CGACATCGGCAAGGTGTGGGTCGCGGACGACGGCGCCGCGGTGGCGGTCTGGACCACGCCGGAGAGCGTC
GAAGCGGGGGCGGTGTTCGCCGAGATCGGCCCGCGCATGGCCGAGTTGAGCGGTTCCCGGCTGGCCGCGC
AGCAACAGATGGAAGGCCTCCTGGCGCCGCACCGGCCCAAGGAGCCCGCGTGGTTCCTGGCCACCGTCGG
CGTCTCGCCCGACCACCAGGGCAAGGGTCTGGGCAGCGCCGTCGTGCTCCCCGGAGTGGAGGCGGCCGAG
CGCGCCGGGGTGCCCGCCTTCCTGGAGACCTCCGCGCCCCGCAACCTCCCCTTCTACGAGCGGCTCGGCT
TCACCGTCACCGCCGACGTCGAGGTGCCCGAAGGACCGCGCACCTGGTGCATGACCCGCAAGCCCGGTGC
CTGAGCGGGACTCTGGGGTTCGAAATGACCGACCAAGCGACGCCCAACCTGCCATCACGAGATTTCGATT
CCACCGCCGCCTTCTATGAAAGGTTGGGCTTCGGAATCGTTTTCCGGGACGCCGGCTGGATGATCCTCCA
GCGCGGGGATCTCATGCTGGAGTTCTTCGCCCACCCCAACTTGTTTATTGCAGCTTATAATGGTTACAAA
TAAAGCAATAGCATCACAAATTTCACAAATAAAGCATTTTTTTCACTGCATTCTAGTTGTGGTTTGTCCA
AACTCATCAATGTATCTTATCATGTCTGTATACCGTCGACCTCTAGCTAGAGCTTGGCGTAATCATGGTC
ATAGCTGTTTCCTGTGTGAAATTGTTATCCGCTCACAATTCCACACAACATACGAGCCGGAAGCATAAAG
TGTAAAGCCTGGGGTGCCTAATGAGTGAGCTAACTCACATTAATTGCGTTGCGCTCACTGCCCGCTTTCC
AGTCGGGAAACCTGTCGTGCCAGCTGCATTAATGAATCGGCCAACGCGCGGGGAGAGGCGGTTTGCGTAT
TGGGCGCTCTTCCGCTTCCTCGCTCACTGACTCGCTGCGCTCGGTCGTTCGGCTGCGGCGAGCGGTATCA
GCTCACTCAAAGGCGGTAATACGGTTATCCACAGAATCAGGGGATAACGCAGGAAAGAACATGTGAGCAA
AAGGCCAGCAAAAGGCCAGGAACCGTAAAAAGGCCGCGTTGCTGGCGTTTTTCCATAGGCTCCGCCCCCC
TGACGAGCATCACAAAAATCGACGCTCAAGTCAGAGGTGGCGAAACCCGACAGGACTATAAAGATACCAG
GCGTTTCCCCCTGGAAGCTCCCTCGTGCGCTCTCCTGTTCCGACCCTGCCGCTTACCGGATACCTGTCCG
CCTTTCTCCCTTCGGGAAGCGTGGCGCTTTCTCATAGCTCACGCTGTAGGTATCTCAGTTCGGTGTAGGT
CGTTCGCTCCAAGCTGGGCTGTGTGCACGAACCCCCCGTTCAGCCCGACCGCTGCGCCTTATCCGGTAAC
TATCGTCTTGAGTCCAACCCGGTAAGACACGACTTATCGCCACTGGCAGCAGCCACTGGTAACAGGATTA
GCAGAGCGAGGTATGTAGGCGGTGCTACAGAGTTCTTGAAGTGGTGGCCTAACTACGGCTACACTAGAAG
AACAGTATTTGGTATCTGCGCTCTGCTGAAGCCAGTTACCTTCGGAAAAAGAGTTGGTAGCTCTTGATCC
GGCAAACAAACCACCGCTGGTAGCGGTGGTTTTTTTGTTTGCAAGCAGCAGATTACGCGCAGAAAAAAAG
GATCTCAAGAAGATCCTTTGATCTTTTCTACGGGGTCTGACGCTCAGTGGAACGAAAACTCACGTTAAGG
GATTTTGGTCATGAGATTATCAAAAAGGATCTTCACCTAGATCCTTTTAAATTAAAAATGAAGTTTTAAA
TCAATCTAAAGTATATATGAGTAAACTTGGTCTGACAGTTACCAATGCTTAATCAGTGAGGCACCTATCT
CAGCGATCTGTCTATTTCGTTCATCCATAGTTGCCTGACTCCCCGTCGTGTAGATAACTACGATACGGGA
GGGCTTACCATCTGGCCCCAGTGCTGCAATGATACCGCGAGACCCACGCTCACCGGCTCCAGATTTATCA
GCAATAAACCAGCCAGCCGGAAGGGCCGAGCGCAGAAGTGGTCCTGCAACTTTATCCGCCTCCATCCAGT
CTATTAATTGTTGCCGGGAAGCTAGAGTAAGTAGTTCGCCAGTTAATAGTTTGCGCAACGTTGTTGCCAT
TGCTACAGGCATCGTGGTGTCACGCTCGTCGTTTGGTATGGCTTCATTCAGCTCCGGTTCCCAACGATCA
AGGCGAGTTACATGATCCCCCATGTTGTGCAAAAAAGCGGTTAGCTCCTTCGGTCCTCCGATCGTTGTCA
GAAGTAAGTTGGCCGCAGTGTTATCACTCATGGTTATGGCAGCACTGCATAATTCTCTTACTGTCATGCC
ATCCGTAAGATGCTTTTCTGTGACTGGTGAGTACTCAACCAAGTCATTCTGAGAATAGTGTATGCGGCGA
CCGAGTTGCTCTTGCCCGGCGTCAATACGGGATAATACCGCGCCACATAGCAGAACTTTAAAAGTGCTCA
TCATTGGAAAACGTTCTTCGGGGCGAAAACTCTCAAGGATCTTACCGCTGTTGAGATCCAGTTCGATGTA
ACCCACTCGTGCACCCAACTGATCTTCAGCATCTTTTACTTTCACCAGCGTTTCTGGGTGAGCAAAAACA
GGAAGGCAAAATGCCGCAAAAAAGGGAATAAGGGCGACACGGAAATGTTGAATACTCATACTCTTCCTTT
TTCAATATTATTGAAGCATTTATCAGGGTTATTGTCTCATGAGCGGATACATATTTGAATGTATTTAGAA
AAATAAACAAATAGGGGTTCCGCGCACATTTCCCCGAAAAGTGCCACCTGACGTC
Features (pLannotate 1.2.2; 22 found; start..end, strand, type, name):
     28..80      -  misc_feature   bom (fragment): basis of mobility region from pBR322
    235..614     +  enhancer       CMV enhancer: human cytomegalovirus immediate early enhancer
    615..818     +  promoter       CMV promoter: human cytomegalovirus (CMV) immediate early promoter
    814..847     +  LTR            5' LTR (truncated) (fragment): truncated 5' long terminal repeat (LTR) from HIV-1
    863..881     +  promoter       T7 promoter: promoter for bacteriophage T7 RNA polymerase
    905..1130    +  CDS            mEGFP (fragment): enhanced GFP with monomerizing A206K mutation (Zacharias et al., 2002) mammalian codon-optimized
   1139..1855    +  CDS            mEGFP: mEGFP is a basic (constitutively fluorescent) green fluorescent protein published in 2002, derived from Aequorea victoria. It has moderate acid sensitivity.
   1856..3715    +  CDS            FXR1: FXR1_HUMAN - Experimental evidence at protein level: Swiss-Prot protein existence level 1. RNA-binding protein required for embryonic and postnatal development of muscle tissue (PubMed:30770808). May regulate intracellular transport and local translation of certain mRNAs (By similarity). From Homo sapiens (Human).
   3762..3986    +  polyA_signal   bGH poly(A) signal: bovine growth hormone polyadenylation signal
   3990..4011    +  promoter       SV40 promoter (fragment): SV40 enhancer and early promoter
   4032..4460    +  rep_origin     f1 ori (sequence partly withheld): f1 bacteriophage origin of replication; arrow indicates direction of (+) strand synthesis
   4474..4803    +  promoter       SV40 promoter: SV40 enhancer and early promoter
   4816..5415    +  CDS            PuroR: puromycin N-acetyltransferase; pac from Streptomyces alboniger; confers resistance to puromycin
   5436..5594    +  CDS            ble (fragment): BLE_KLEPN - Experimental evidence at protein level: Swiss-Prot protein existence level 1. Binding protein with a strong affinity to the bleomycin family of antibiotics. Binds to CL990; an antimitotic-antibiotic compound. From Klebsiella pneumoniae.
   5589..5710    +  polyA_signal   SV40 poly(A) signal: SV40 polyadenylation signal
   5783..5799    -  protein_bind   lac operator: The lac repressor binds to the lac operator to inhibit transcription in E. coli. This inhibition can be relieved by adding lactose or isopropyl-β-D-thiogalactopyranoside (IPTG). lac repressor encoded by lacI
   5807..5837    -  promoter       lac promoter: promoter for the E. coli lac operon
   5852..5873    -  protein_bind   CAP binding site: CAP binding activates transcription in the presence of cAMP. E. coli catabolite activator protein
   5886..5978    -  CDS            lacI (fragment): lac repressor; lacI; The lac repressor binds to the lac operator to inhibit transcription in E. coli. This inhibition can be relieved by adding lactose or isopropyl-β-D-thiogalactopyranoside (IPTG).
   6161..6749    -  rep_origin     ori: high-copy-number ColE1/pMB1/pBR322/pUC origin of replication
   6920..7780    -  CDS            AmpR: β-lactamase; bla; confers resistance to ampicillin, carbenicillin, and related antibiotics
   7781..7885    -  promoter       AmpR promoter: bla
