[The description below was written by a language model from this plasmid's Addgene catalogue record and pLannotate feature annotations shown in this document.]
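Description:
pcDNA3puro-mGFP-FXR1-isoform a is a mammalian expression plasmid built on a pcDNA3-puro backbone and designed to produce human FXR1 isoform a as an N-terminal GFP fusion. In bacteria it is maintained at high copy through a ColE1/pUC-type origin and selected with ampicillin via the β-lactamase gene and its native promoter. An f1 origin is also present, along with small backbone remnants (lac promoter/operator, a lacI fragment, a bom fragment and a short ble fragment) that have no evident role in the construct's use.

The expression cassette is driven by the human cytomegalovirus immediate-early enhancer and promoter, followed by a T7 promoter that could support in vitro transcription. The annotated reporter is mEGFP, the monomeric A206K variant of enhanced GFP, which matches the "mGFP" in the plasmid name although the catalogue lists the tag simply as EGFP. Its coding sequence runs directly into the FXR1 open reading frame, and the transcript is terminated by the bovine growth hormone polyadenylation signal. The feature table also reports a partial mEGFP fragment just upstream of the full-length mEGFP; the record does not explain whether this is a cloning remnant or an annotation artefact. A separate SV40 early promoter drives puromycin N-acetyltransferase with an SV40 poly(A) signal, allowing puromycin selection of transfected mammalian cells.

FXR1 is an RNA-binding protein, and the fluorescent fusion allows its expression and subcellular distribution to be followed in transfected cells. The associated publication concerns the FXR1 network as a signalling scaffold for actomyosin remodelling.
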