Addgene plasmid #225447: pcDNA3puro-mGFP-FXR1-isoform a
Purpose: Express EGFP-fusion protein of FXR1 isoform a
Depositing lab: Christine Mayr. Depositing organization: Memorial Sloan-Kettering Cancer Center. Publication: The FXR1 network acts as signaling scaffold for actomyosin remodeling. Chen X, Fansler MM, Janjoš U, Ule J, Mayr C. Cell. 5 August 2024. doi: 10.1016/j.cell.2024.07.015. PubMed 37961296.
Backbone
  Vector backbone: pcDNA3-puro
  Backbone manufacturer: Mayr Lab
  Vector type: Mammalian Expression
Growth in bacteria
  Bacterial resistance: Ampicillin, 100 μg/mL
  Growth temperature: 37°C
  Growth strain: DH5alpha
  Copy number: High Copy
Gene/Insert
  Gene/Insert name: FXR1 isoform a
  Species: H. sapiens (human)
  Entrez Gene: FXR1 (a.k.a. CMYP9A, CMYP9B, FXR1P, MYOPMIL, MYORIBF)
  Promoter: CMV
  Tag / fusion protein: EGFP (N terminal on insert)
  Cloning method: Restriction Enzyme; 5′ cloning site unknown (unknown if destroyed)
Terms and licenses: Academic/Nonprofit Terms; Industry Terms: Not Available to Industry
Depositor comments: Please visit https://doi.org/10.1101/2023.11.05.565677 for bioRxiv preprint.
How to cite: pcDNA3puro-mGFP-FXR1-isoform a was a gift from Christine Mayr (Addgene plasmid # 225447 ; http://n2t.net/addgene:225447 ; RRID:Addgene_225447)
